Addgene plasmid #36796: TAL2387
Depositing lab: Keith Joung. Depositing organization: Massachusetts General Hospital. Publication: FLASH assembly of TALENs for high-throughput genome editing. Reyon D, Tsai SQ, Khayter C, Foden JA, Sander JD, Joung JK. Nat Biotechnol. 2012 Apr 8. doi: 10.1038/nbt.2170. PubMed 22484455.
Backbone
  Vector backbone: JDS78
  Backbone manufacturer: Joung lab (Addgene Plasmid # 32290)
  Backbone size w/o insert (bp): 6447
  Vector type: Mammalian, T7 for in vitro mRNA synthesis
Growth in bacteria
  Bacterial resistance: Ampicillin, 100 μg/mL
  Growth temperature: 37°C
  Growth strain: XL1 Blue
  Copy number: High Copy
Gene/Insert
  Gene/Insert name: CYLD-TALEN_Right (alt name: CYLD)
  Species: H. sapiens (human)
  Insert size (bp): 1640
  Entrez Gene: Cyld (a.k.a. 2010013M14Rik, 2900009M21Rik, C130039D01Rik, CDMT, CYLD1, EAC, mKIAA0849)
  Promoter: CMV
  Tag / fusion protein: 3X Flag (N terminal on backbone); WT FOKI (C terminal on backbone)
  Cloning method: Restriction Enzyme; 5′ cloning site BsmBI (destroyed during cloning); 3′ cloning site BsmBI (destroyed during cloning)
  Sequencing primers: 5′ CMV-F; 3′ BGH-rev
Terms and licenses: Academic/Nonprofit Terms; Industry Terms: Not Available to Industry
Depositor comments: Target binding site: TAGGGTGAAGTGACTTTT It is strongly recommended that users perform a diagnostic digest to verify this plasmid prior to use. For example, a double digest of the plasmid with BamHI and KpnI should result in two bands at 2.2kb and 5.9kb.
How to cite: TAL2387 was a gift from Keith Joung (Addgene plasmid # 36796 ; http://n2t.net/addgene:36796 ; RRID:Addgene_36796)
