[The description below was written by a language model from this plasmid's Addgene catalogue record.]
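Description:
TAL2387 is a mammalian expression plasmid encoding the right-hand monomer of a TALEN pair directed against the human CYLD gene. It is built on the JDS78 backbone (about 6.4 kb without insert), a TALEN expression vector designed to receive assembled TAL effector repeat arrays. The roughly 1.6 kb insert, produced by the FLASH assembly method, is the custom DNA-binding repeat array. It was cloned between two BsmBI sites that were destroyed in the process, as is typical for type IIS cloning that leaves seamless in-frame junctions. The plasmid is a high-copy construct propagated in E. coli under ampicillin selection. The record does not name the origin of replication, and no feature table is provided.

Expression in mammalian cells is driven by the CMV promoter, and the vector type also indicates a T7 promoter that allows in vitro transcription of mRNA. The backbone supplies an N-terminal 3X FLAG tag for detecting the protein and a C-terminal wild-type FokI nuclease domain. The translated product is therefore a FLAG-tagged TAL effector array fused to FokI. Because FokI cleaves only as a dimer, this right monomer is meant to be delivered together with the matching left CYLD TALEN. The two proteins bind adjacent half-sites on opposite strands and create a double-strand break in the spacer between them. Repair of that break by non-homologous end joining or homology-directed repair allows targeted disruption or modification of the endogenous CYLD locus. The insert species is listed as human, although the linked Entrez gene entry carries mouse-style aliases, a discrepancy the record does not resolve.
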