>Addgene plasmid #36796 | TAL2387 | depositor partial sequence | sequence record 45989 | TAL2387 sequence 1640 bps
GAACCTGACCCCAGACCAGGTAGTCGCAATCGCGTCGAACATTGGGGGAAAGCAAGCCCTGGAAACCGTG
CAAAGGTTGTTGCCGGTCCTTTGTCAAGACCACGGCCTTACACCGGAGCAAGTCGTGGCCATTGCAAATA
ATAACGGTGGCAAACAGGCTCTTGAGACGGTTCAGAGACTTCTCCCAGTTCTCTGTCAAGCCCACGGGCT
GACTCCCGATCAAGTTGTAGCGATTGCGAATAACAATGGAGGGAAACAAGCATTGGAGACTGTCCAACGG
CTCCTTCCCGTGTTGTGTCAAGCCCACGGTTTGACGCCTGCACAAGTGGTCGCCATCGCCAACAACAACG
GCGGTAAGCAGGCGCTGGAAACAGTACAGCGCCTGCTGCCTGTACTGTGCCAGGATCATGGACTGACCCC
AGACCAGGTAGTCGCAATCGCGTCAAACGGAGGGGGAAAGCAAGCCCTGGAAACCGTGCAAAGGTTGTTG
CCGGTCCTTTGTCAAGACCACGGCCTTACACCGGAGCAAGTCGTGGCCATTGCAAATAATAACGGTGGCA
AACAGGCTCTTGAGACGGTTCAGAGACTTCTCCCAGTTCTCTGTCAAGCCCACGGGCTGACTCCCGATCA
AGTTGTAGCGATTGCGTCGAACATTGGAGGGAAACAAGCATTGGAGACTGTCCAACGGCTCCTTCCCGTG
TTGTGTCAAGCCCACGGTTTGACGCCTGCACAAGTGGTCGCCATCGCCTCCAATATTGGCGGTAAGCAGG
CGCTGGAAACAGTACAGCGCCTGCTGCCTGTACTGTGCCAGGATCATGGACTGACCCCAGACCAGGTAGT
CGCAATCGCGAACAATAATGGGGGAAAGCAAGCCCTGGAAACCGTGCAAAGGTTGTTGCCGGTCCTTTGT
CAAGACCACGGCCTTACACCGGAGCAAGTCGTGGCCATTGCAAGCAATGGGGGTGGCAAACAGGCTCTTG
AGACGGTTCAGAGACTTCTCCCAGTTCTCTGTCAAGCCCACGGGCTGACTCCCGATCAAGTTGTAGCGAT
TGCGAATAACAATGGAGGGAAACAAGCATTGGAGACTGTCCAACGGCTCCTTCCCGTGTTGTGTCAAGCC
CACGGTTTGACGCCTGCACAAGTGGTCGCCATCGCCTCCAATATTGGCGGTAAGCAGGCGCTGGAAACAG
TACAGCGCCTGCTGCCTGTACTGTGCCAGGATCATGGACTGACCCCAGACCAGGTAGTCGCAATCGCGTC
ACATGACGGGGGAAAGCAAGCCCTGGAAACCGTGCAAAGGTTGTTGCCGGTCCTTTGTCAAGACCACGGC
CTTACACCGGAGCAAGTCGTGGCCATTGCAAGCAATGGGGGTGGCAAACAGGCTCTTGAGACGGTTCAGA
GACTTCTCCCAGTTCTCTGTCAAGCCCACGGGCTGACTCCCGATCAAGTTGTAGCGATTGCGTCCAACGG
TGGAGGGAAACAAGCATTGGAGACTGTCCAACGGCTCCTTCCCGTGTTGTGTCAAGCCCACGGTTTGACG
CCTGCACAAGTGGTCGCCATCGCCTCGAATGGCGGCGGTAAGCAGGCGCTGGAAACAGTACAGCGCCTGC
TGCCTGTACTGTGCCAGGATCATGGACTGA
