>Addgene plasmid #36796 | TAL2387 | addgene partial sequence | sequence record 48102 | CMV-F 5'-CGCAAATGGGCGGTAGGCGTG-3'
ACTAGAGAACCCACTGCTTACTGGCTTATCGAAATTAATACGACTCACTATAGGGAGACCCAAGCTGGCT
AGCACCATGGACTACAAAGACCATGACGGTGATTATAAAGATCATGACATCGATTACAAGGATGACGATG
ACAAGATGGCCCCCAAGAAGAAGAGGAAGGTGGGCATTCACCGCGGGGTACCTATGGTGGACTTGAGGAC
ACTCGGTTATTCGCAACAGCAACAGGAGAAAATCAAGCCTAAGGTCAGGAGCACCGTCGCGCAACACCAC
GAGGCGCTTGTGGGGCATGGCTTCACTCATGCGCATATTGTCGCGCTTTCACAGCACCCTGCGGCGCTTG
GGACGGTGGCTGTCAAATACCAAGATATGATTGCGGCCCTGCCCGAAGCCACGCACGAGGCAATTGTAGG
GGTCGGTAAACAGTGGTCGGGAGCGCGAGCACTTGAGGCGCTGCTGACTGTGGCGGGTGAGCTTAGGGGG
CCTCCGCTCCAGCTCGACACCGGGCAGCTGCTGAAGATCGCGAAGAGAGGGGGAGTAACAGCGGTAGAGG
CAGTGCACGCCTGGCGCAATGCGCTCACCGGGGCCCCCTTGAACCTGACCCCAGACCAGGTAGTCGCAAT
CGCGTCGAACATTGGGGGAAAGCAAGCCCTGGAAACCGTGCAAAGGTTGTTGCCGGTCCTTTGTCAAGAC
CACGGCCTTACACCGGAGCAAGTCGTGGCCATTGCAAATAATAACGGTGGCAAACAGGCTCTTGAGACGG
TTCAGAGACTTCTCCCAGTTCTCTGTCAAGCCCACGGGCTGACTCCCGATCAAGTTGTAGCGATTGCGAA
TAACAATGGAGGGAAACAAGCATTGGA
