>Addgene plasmid #36796 | TAL2387 | addgene partial sequence | sequence record 48103 | JDS-TALEN-F 5'-TAGGGGTCGGTAAACAGTGG-3'
TGTGGCGGGTGAGCTTAGGGGGCCTCCGCTCCAGCTCGACACCGGGCAGCTGCTGAAGATCGCGAAGAGA
GGGGGAGTAACAGCGGTAGAGGCAGTGCACGCCTGGCGCAATGCGCTCACCGGGGCCCCCTTGAACCTGA
CCCCAGACCAGGTAGTCGCAATCGCGTCGAACATTGGGGGAAAGCAAGCCCTGGAAACCGTGCAAAGGTT
GTTGCCGGTCCTTTGTCAAGACCACGGCCTTACACCGGAGCAAGTCGTGGCCATTGCAAATAATAACGGT
GGCAAACAGGCTCTTGAGACGGTTCAGAGACTTCTCCCAGTTCTCTGTCAAGCCCACGGGCTGACTCCCG
ATCAAGTTGTAGCGATTGCGAATAACAATGGAGGGAAACAAGCATTGGAGACTGTCCAACGGCTCCTTCC
CGTGTTGTGTCAAGCCCACGGTTTGACGCCTGCACAAGTGGTCGCCATCGCCAACAACAACGGCGGTAAG
CAGGCGCTGGAAACAGTACAGCGCCTGCTGCCTGTACTGTGCCAGGATCATGGACTGACCCCAGACCAGG
TAGTCGCAATCGCGTCAAACGGAGGGGGAAAGCAAGCCCTGGAAACCGTGCAAAGGTTGTTGCCGGTCCT
TTGTCAAGACCACGGCCTTACACCGGAGCAAGTCGTGGCCATTGCAAATAATAACGGTGGCAAACAGGCT
CTTGAGACGGTTCAGAGACTTCTCCCAGTTCTCTGTCAAGCCCACGGGCTGACTCCCGATCAAGTTGTAG
CGATTGCGTCGAACATTGGAGGGAAACAAGCATTGGAGACTGTCCAACGGCTCCTT
